Addgene plasmid #90997: pMOD_A0000
Purpose: (Empty Backbone) Module A, Promoter: none, Gene: none, Terminator: none
Depositing lab: Daniel Voytas. Depositing organization: University of Minnesota. Publication: A multi-purpose toolkit to enable advanced genome engineering in plants. Cermak T, Curtin SJ, Gil-Humanes J, Cegan R, Kono TJY, Konecna E, Belanto JJ, Starker CG, Mathre JW, Greenstein RL, Voytas DF. Plant Cell. 2017 May 18. pii: tpc.00922.2016. doi: 10.1105/tpc.16.00922. PubMed 28522548.
Backbone
  Vector backbone: pMOD_A0101
  Vector type: Unspecified
Growth in bacteria
  Bacterial resistance: Ampicillin, 100 μg/mL
  Growth temperature: 37°C
  Growth strain: DH5alpha
  Copy number: High Copy
Gene/Insert
  Gene/Insert name: None
Terms and licenses: Academic/Nonprofit Terms; Industry Terms: Not Available to Industry
How to cite: pMOD_A0000 was a gift from Daniel Voytas (Addgene plasmid # 90997 ; http://n2t.net/addgene:90997 ; RRID:Addgene_90997)
