[The description below was written by a language model from this plasmid's Addgene catalogue record and pLannotate feature annotations shown in this document.]
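Description:
pMOD_A0000 is an empty "module A" plasmid from a modular cloning toolkit built for genome engineering in plants. It is derived from the pMOD_A0101 backbone and is catalogued as carrying no promoter, no gene and no terminator, so it serves as a blank placeholder in the module A position rather than as an expression construct. The repository lists the vector type as unspecified and records no insert.

The annotated full sequence is very small, about 2.1 kb, and the feature table supports the empty status. Only three elements were detected: a high-copy ColE1/pUC-type origin of replication, the bla (AmpR) promoter, and the β-lactamase coding sequence it drives. Together these allow high-copy propagation in standard E. coli cloning strains under ampicillin or carbenicillin selection. No plant regulatory elements, nuclease or reporter genes, T-DNA borders or other payload features are annotated. The short unannotated stretches between the origin and the resistance cassette presumably hold whatever sites the toolkit uses for assembly, but the record does not describe them.

In multi-module systems of this kind, an empty module is typically used to fill a slot when no cassette is wanted at that position in the final assembled vector. It can also act as a minimal starting backbone into which a user's own promoter, gene and terminator combination is cloned. The record itself gives only the "empty backbone" designation, so the details of the assembly chemistry and of the destination vectors are not stated here.
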