Features (pLannotate 1.2.2; 3 found; start..end, strand, type, name):
     80..668     +  rep_origin     ori: high-copy-number ColE1/pMB1/pBR322/pUC origin of replication
    974..1074    +  promoter       AmpR promoter: bla
   1075..1935    +  CDS            AmpR: β-lactamase; bla; confers resistance to ampicillin, carbenicillin, and related antibiotics
>Addgene plasmid #90997 | pMOD_A0000 | addgene full sequence | sequence record 181753 | Addgene NGS Result
GCCTTGACGGCAAAATCCCTTAACGTGAGTTTTCGTTCCACTGAGCGTCAGACCCCGTAGAAAAGATCAA
AGGATCTTCTTGAGATCCTTTTTTTCTGCGCGTAATCTGCTGCTTGCAAACAAAAAAACCACCGCTACCA
GCGGTGGTTTGTTTGCCGGATCAAGAGCTACTAACTCTTTTTCCGAAGGTAACTGGCTTCAGCAGAGCGC
AGATACCAAATACTGTTCTTCTAGTGTAGCCGTAGTTAGGCCACCACTTCAAGAACTCTGTAGCACCGCC
TACATACCTCGCTCTGCTAATCCTGTTACCAGTGGCTGCTGCCAGTGGCGATAAGTCGTGTCTTACCGGG
TTGGACTCAAGACGATAGTTACCGGATAAGGCGCAGCGGTCGGGCTGAACGGGGGGTTCGTGCTCACAGC
CCAGCTTGGAGCGAACGACCTACACCGAACTGAGATACCTACAGCGTGAGCTATGAGAAAGCGCCACGCT
TCCCGAAGGGAGAAAGGCGGACAGGTATCCGGTAAGCGGCAGGGTCGGAACAGGAGAGCGCACGAGGGAG
CTTCCAGGGGGAAACGCCTGGTATCTTTATAGTCCTGTCGGGTTTCGCCACCTCTGACTTGAGCGTCGAT
TTTTGTGATGCTCGTCAGGGGGGCGGAGCCTATGGAAAAACGCCAGCAACGCGGCCTTTTTACGGTTCCT
GGCCTTTTGCTGGCCTTTTGCTCACATGTTCTTTCCTGCGTTATCCCCTGATTCTGTGGATAACCGTATT
ACCGCCTTTGAGTGAGCTGATACCGCTCGCCGCAGCCGAACGACCGAGCGCAGCGAGTCAGTGAGCGAGG
AAGCGGAAGAGCGCCCACCTGCTCATGATCGGCGCGCGCGGCCGCACAGAGATTTAAATAGCTCCGGTGA
CGGACGTGGGCAGGTGATGAAAAGCCTTAGGGTCAGGTGGCACTTTTCGGGGAAATGTGCGATGAACCCC
TATTTGTTTATTTTTCTAAATACATTCAAATATGTATCCGCTAATGAGACAATAACCCTGATAAATGCTT
CAATTATATTGAAAAAGGAAGAGTATGAGTATCCAACATTTCCGTGTCGCCCTTATTCCCTTTTTTGCGG
CCTTCTGCCTTCCTGTTTTTGCTCACCCAGAAACGCTGGTGAAAGTAAAAGATGCTGAAGATCAGTTGGG
TGCCCGAGTGGGTTACATTGAACTGGATCTCAACAGCGGCAAAATCTTAGAGAGTTTTCGCCCCGAAGAA
CGCTTCCCAATGATGAGCACTTTCAAAGTTCTGCTATGTGGCGCGGTGTTATCCCGTATTGATGCTGGGC
AAGAGCAACTCGGTCGCCGCATACACTATTCTCAGAATGACTTGGTTGAGTATTCACCAGTCACAGAAAA
GCATCTTACGGATGGCATGACAGTAAGAGAATTATGTAGTGCTGCCATAACCATGAGTGATAACACTGCG
GCCAACTTACTTCTGACAACGATTGGAGGACCGAAGGAGCTAACCGCTTTTTTGCACAACATGGGGGATC
ATGTAACTCGCCTTGATCGTTGGGAACCGGAGCTGAATGAAGCCATACCAAACGACGAGCGTGACACCAC
GATGCCTGTAGCAATGGCAACAACTCTCCGCAAACTATTAACTGGCGAACTACTTACTCTTGCTTCACGC
CAGCAACTCATTGACTGGATGGAGGCGGACAAAGTTGCAGGACCACTTCTGCGCTCGGCACTTCCGGCTG
GCTGGTTTATTGCTGATAAATCTGGAGCCGGTGAGCGTGGGTCTCGCGGTATCATTGCAGCACTGGGGCC
AGATGGTAAGCCCTCCCGTATCGTAGTTATCTACACGACGGGGAGTCAGGCAACTATGGATGAACGAAAT
AGACAGATCGCTGAGATAGGTGCCTCACTGATTAAGCATTGGTAACTGTCAGACGAAGGGAAATAAATAG
TAGCCCGCCTGATGTGCGGGCTTTTTTTTGGTGGTGGTTACCAGTGTCGCTTAGCTACCGTAGGTCCTCT
TAGGCGGTCCGATTAGCGACATAGTCATCAAT
